Addgene plasmid #204761: pCPH3-GS3
Purpose: Expression of Cas9 and human H3
Depositing lab: Yuichiro Miyaoka. Depositing organization: Tokyo Metropolitan Institute of Medical Science. Publication: Fusion of histone variants to Cas9 suppresses non-homologous end joining. Kato-Inui T, Takahashi G, Ono T, Miyaoka Y. PLoS One. 2024 May 13;19(5):e0288578. doi: 10.1371/journal.pone.0288578. eCollection 2024. PubMed 38739603.
Backbone
  Vector backbone: pSpCas9(BB)-2A-Puro(PX459)V2.0(#62988)
  Vector type: Mammalian Expression
Growth in bacteria
  Bacterial resistance: Ampicillin, 100 μg/mL
  Growth temperature: 37°C
  Growth strain: DH5alpha
  Copy number: High Copy
Gene/Insert
  Gene/Insert name: H3
  Species: H. sapiens (human)
  Entrez Gene: H3 (a.k.a. H-3)
  Cloning method: Gibson Cloning
Terms and licenses: Academic/Nonprofit Terms; Industry Terms: Not Available to Industry
How to cite: pCPH3-GS3 was a gift from Yuichiro Miyaoka (Addgene plasmid # 204761 ; http://n2t.net/addgene:204761 ; RRID:Addgene_204761)
