[The description below was written by a language model from this plasmid's Addgene catalogue record and pLannotate feature annotations shown in this document.]
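Description:
pCPH3-GS3 is a mammalian expression plasmid built by Gibson cloning on the pSpCas9(BB)-2A-Puro (PX459) V2.0 backbone, designed to express Streptococcus pyogenes Cas9 together with human histone H3. It is propagated in E. coli as a high-copy plasmid through a ColE1/pUC-type origin with ampicillin selection (β-lactamase under its own promoter). It also carries an f1 phage origin and a single annotated AAV2 inverted terminal repeat, apparently a remnant of the parental backbone rather than a functional packaging unit.

The expression cassette is driven by a CBh-style hybrid promoter, composed of the CMV enhancer, the chicken β-actin promoter and a hybrid CBA/MVM intron. Downstream, the annotation places a human H3 coding sequence (best matched by the software to the H3-4 variant, although the record itself specifies only "H3") directly ahead of the full Cas9 coding region, which the tool reports as contiguous N- and C-terminal portions. The short gap between the two, together with the "GS3" in the name, suggests an N-terminal histone fusion joined by a glycine-serine linker, though no linker is annotated or described. Cas9 is followed by a nucleoplasmin bipartite nuclear localization signal, then a puromycin N-acetyltransferase gene and a bGH polyadenylation signal. In the parental design the puromycin marker is co-translated via a 2A peptide, allowing selection of transfected cells.

No U6 promoter or guide RNA scaffold appears in the feature table, so the record does not show that guide RNA is expressed from this plasmid. The associated work examines how fusing histone variants to Cas9 alters genome-editing outcomes, specifically suppression of non-homologous end joining.
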