Features (pLannotate 1.2.2; 17 found; start..end, strand, type, name):
     12..297     +  enhancer       CMV enhancer: human cytomegalovirus immediate early enhancer; contains an 18-bp deletion relative to the standard CMV enhancer
    299..575     +  promoter       chicken β-actin promoter: No description available
    576..803     +  intron         hybrid intron: hybrid between chicken β-actin (CBA) and minute virus of mice (MMV) introns (Gray et al., 2011)
    941..1345    +  CDS            H3-4: H31T_HUMAN - Also known as H3FT, HIST3H3 Experimental evidence at protein level: Swiss-Prot protein existence level 1. Core component of nucleosome. Nucleosomes wrap and compact DNA into chromatin, limiting DNA accessibility to the cellular machineries which require DNA as a template. Histones thereby play a central role in transcription regulation, DNA repair, DNA replication and chromosomal stability. DNA accessibility is regulated via a complex set of post-translational modifications of histones, also called histone code, and nucleosome remodeling. From Homo sapiens (Human).
   1391..2992    +  CDS            Cas9(N): N-terminal portion of Streptococcus pyogenes Cas9 (Zetsche et al., 2015)
   2993..5491    +  CDS            Cas9(C): C-terminal portion of Streptococcus pyogenes Cas9 (Zetsche et al., 2015)
   5492..5539    +  CDS            nucleoplasmin NLS: bipartite nuclear localization signal from nucleoplasmin
   5609..6208    +  CDS            PuroR (fragment): puromycin N-acetyltransferase; pac from Streptomyces; confers resistance to puromycin
   6242..6353    +  polyA_signal   bGH poly(A) signal: bovine growth hormone polyadenylation signal
   6458..6598    +  repeat_region  AAV2 ITR: inverted terminal repeat of adeno-associated virus serotype 2 inverted
   6603..6654    -  misc_feature   bom (fragment): basis of mobility region from pBR322
   6673..7128    +  rep_origin     f1 ori (sequence partly withheld): f1 bacteriophage origin of replication; arrow indicates direction of (+) strand synthesis
   7129..7178    -  misc_feature   bom (fragment): basis of mobility region from pBR322
   7280..7315    -  CDS            rop (fragment): Rop protein, which maintains plasmids at low copy number; rop
   7410..7514    +  promoter       AmpR promoter: bla
   7515..8375    +  CDS            AmpR: β-lactamase; bla; confers resistance to ampicillin, carbenicillin, and related antibiotics
   8546..9134    +  rep_origin     ori: high-copy-number ColE1/pMB1/pBR322/pUC origin of replication
>Addgene plasmid #204761 | pCPH3-GS3 | addgene full sequence | sequence record 407640 | Addgene NGS Result
CTAGAGGTACCCGTTACATAACTTACGGTAAATGGCCCGCCTGGCTGACCGCCCAACGACCCCCGCCCAT
TGACGTCAATAGTAACGCCAATAGGGACTTTCCATTGACGTCAATGGGTGGAGTATTTACGGTAAACTGC
CCACTTGGCAGTACATCAAGTGTATCATATGCCAAGTACGCCCCCTATTGACGTCAATGACGGTAAATGG
CCCGCCTGGCATTGTGCCCAGTACATGACCTTATGGGACTTTCCTACTTGGCAGTACATCTACGTATTAG
TCATCGCTATTACCATGGTCGAGGTGAGCCCCACGTTCTGCTTCACTCTCCCCATCTCCCCCCCCTCCCC
ACCCCCAATTTTGTATTTATTTATTTTTTAATTATTTTGTGCAGCGATGGGGGCGGGGGGGGGGGGGGGC
GCGCGCCAGGCGGGGCGGGGCGGGGCGAGGGGCGGGGCGGGGCGAGGCGGAGAGGTGCGGCGGCAGCCAA
TCAGAGCGGCGCGCTCCGAAAGTTTCCTTTTATGGCGAGGCGGCGGCGGCGGCGGCCCTATAAAAAGCGA
AGCGCGCGGCGGGCGGGAGTCGCTGCGCGCTGCCTTCGCCCCGTGCCCCGCTCCGCCGCCGCCTCGCGCC
GCCCGCCCCGGCTCTGACTGACCGCGTTACTCCCACAGGTGAGCGGGCGGGACGGCCCTTCTCCTCCGGG
CTGTAATTAGCTGAGCAAGAGGTAAGGGTTTAAGGGATGGTTGGTTGGTGGGGTATTAATGTTTAATTAC
CTGGAGCACCTGCCTGAAATCACTTTTTTTCAGGTTGGACCGGTGCCACCATGGACTATAAGGACCACGA
CGGAGACTACAAGGATCATGATATTGATTACAAAGACGATGACGATAAGATGGCCCCAAAGAAGAAGCGG
AAGGTCGGGATCCACGGAGTCCCTGCAGCCGCCCGAACCAAGCAGACTGCTCGTAAGTCCACAGGTGGGA
AAGCCCCCCGCAAACAGCTGGCCACGAAAGTCGCCAGGAAAAGCGCTCCCGCTACCGGCGGGGTGAAGAA
GCCTCATCGCTACAGGCCCGGGACCGTGGCGCTTCGAGAGATTCGTCGTTATCAGAAGTCGACCGAGCTG
CTCATCCGGAAGCTGCCCTTCCAGAGGTTGATGAGGGAGATCGCGCAGGATTTCAAAACCGACCTGAGGT
TTCAGAGCTCAGCCGTCATGGCGCTGCAGGAGGCTTGCGAAGCGTACCTGGTGGGTCTGTTCGAAGATAC
CAACCTGTGTGCCATCCACGCTAAGAGAGTCACCATCATGCCCAAAGACATCCAGTTGGCTCGCCGGATA
CGGGGAGAGAGAGCTGGTGGCGGTGGATCCGGTGGCGGTGGAAGTGGTGGCGGTGGATCTGACAAGAAGT
ACAGCATCGGCCTGGACATCGGCACCAACTCTGTGGGCTGGGCCGTGATCACCGACGAGTACAAGGTGCC
CAGCAAGAAATTCAAGGTGCTGGGCAACACCGACCGGCACAGCATCAAGAAGAACCTGATCGGAGCCCTG
CTGTTCGACAGCGGCGAAACAGCCGAGGCCACCCGGCTGAAGAGAACCGCCAGAAGAAGATACACCAGAC
GGAAGAACCGGATCTGCTATCTGCAAGAGATCTTCAGCAACGAGATGGCCAAGGTGGACGACAGCTTCTT
CCACAGACTGGAAGAGTCCTTCCTGGTGGAAGAGGATAAGAAGCACGAGCGGCACCCCATCTTCGGCAAC
ATCGTGGACGAGGTGGCCTACCACGAGAAGTACCCCACCATCTACCACCTGAGAAAGAAACTGGTGGACA
GCACCGACAAGGCCGACCTGCGGCTGATCTATCTGGCCCTGGCCCACATGATCAAGTTCCGGGGCCACTT
CCTGATCGAGGGCGACCTGAACCCCGACAACAGCGACGTGGACAAGCTGTTCATCCAGCTGGTGCAGACC
TACAACCAGCTGTTCGAGGAAAACCCCATCAACGCCAGCGGCGTGGACGCCAAGGCCATCCTGTCTGCCA
GACTGAGCAAGAGCAGACGGCTGGAAAATCTGATCGCCCAGCTGCCCGGCGAGAAGAAGAATGGCCTGTT
CGGAAACCTGATTGCCCTGAGCCTGGGCCTGACCCCCAACTTCAAGAGCAACTTCGACCTGGCCGAGGAT
GCCAAACTGCAGCTGAGCAAGGACACCTACGACGACGACCTGGACAACCTGCTGGCCCAGATCGGCGACC
AGTACGCCGACCTGTTTCTGGCCGCCAAGAACCTGTCCGACGCCATCCTGCTGAGCGACATCCTGAGAGT
GAACACCGAGATCACCAAGGCCCCCCTGAGCGCCTCTATGATCAAGAGATACGACGAGCACCACCAGGAC
CTGACCCTGCTGAAAGCTCTCGTGCGGCAGCAGCTGCCTGAGAAGTACAAAGAGATTTTCTTCGACCAGA
GCAAGAACGGCTACGCCGGCTACATTGACGGCGGAGCCAGCCAGGAAGAGTTCTACAAGTTCATCAAGCC
CATCCTGGAAAAGATGGACGGCACCGAGGAACTGCTCGTGAAGCTGAACAGAGAGGACCTGCTGCGGAAG
CAGCGGACCTTCGACAACGGCAGCATCCCCCACCAGATCCACCTGGGAGAGCTGCACGCCATTCTGCGGC
GGCAGGAAGATTTTTACCCATTCCTGAAGGACAACCGGGAAAAGATCGAGAAGATCCTGACCTTCCGCAT
CCCCTACTACGTGGGCCCTCTGGCCAGGGGAAACAGCAGATTCGCCTGGATGACCAGAAAGAGCGAGGAA
ACCATCACCCCCTGGAACTTCGAGGAAGTGGTGGACAAGGGCGCTTCCGCCCAGAGCTTCATCGAGCGGA
TGACCAACTTCGATAAGAACCTGCCCAACGAGAAGGTGCTGCCCAAGCACAGCCTGCTGTACGAGTACTT
CACCGTGTATAACGAGCTGACCAAAGTGAAATACGTGACCGAGGGAATGAGAAAGCCCGCCTTCCTGAGC
GGCGAGCAGAAAAAGGCCATCGTGGACCTGCTGTTCAAGACCAACCGGAAAGTGACCGTGAAGCAGCTGA
AAGAGGACTACTTCAAGAAAATCGAGTGCTTCGACTCCGTGGAAATCTCCGGCGTGGAAGATCGGTTCAA
CGCCTCCCTGGGCACATACCACGATCTGCTGAAAATTATCAAGGACAAGGACTTCCTGGACAATGAGGAA
AACGAGGACATTCTGGAAGATATCGTGCTGACCCTGACACTGTTTGAGGACAGAGAGATGATCGAGGAAC
GGCTGAAAACCTATGCCCACCTGTTCGACGACAAAGTGATGAAGCAGCTGAAGCGGCGGAGATACACCGG
CTGGGGCAGGCTGAGCCGGAAGCTGATCAACGGCATCCGGGACAAGCAGTCCGGCAAGACAATCCTGGAT
TTCCTGAAGTCCGACGGCTTCGCCAACAGAAACTTCATGCAGCTGATCCACGACGACAGCCTGACCTTTA
AAGAGGACATCCAGAAAGCCCAGGTGTCCGGCCAGGGCGATAGCCTGCACGAGCACATTGCCAATCTGGC
CGGCAGCCCCGCCATTAAGAAGGGCATCCTGCAGACAGTGAAGGTGGTGGACGAGCTCGTGAAAGTGATG
GGCCGGCACAAGCCCGAGAACATCGTGATCGAAATGGCCAGAGAGAACCAGACCACCCAGAAGGGACAGA
AGAACAGCCGCGAGAGAATGAAGCGGATCGAAGAGGGCATCAAAGAGCTGGGCAGCCAGATCCTGAAAGA
ACACCCCGTGGAAAACACCCAGCTGCAGAACGAGAAGCTGTACCTGTACTACCTGCAGAATGGGCGGGAT
ATGTACGTGGACCAGGAACTGGACATCAACCGGCTGTCCGACTACGATGTGGACCATATCGTGCCTCAGA
GCTTTCTGAAGGACGACTCCATCGACAACAAGGTGCTGACCAGAAGCGACAAGAACCGGGGCAAGAGCGA
CAACGTGCCCTCCGAAGAGGTCGTGAAGAAGATGAAGAACTACTGGCGGCAGCTGCTGAACGCCAAGCTG
ATTACCCAGAGAAAGTTCGACAATCTGACCAAGGCCGAGAGAGGCGGCCTGAGCGAACTGGATAAGGCCG
GCTTCATCAAGAGACAGCTGGTGGAAACCCGGCAGATCACAAAGCACGTGGCACAGATCCTGGACTCCCG
GATGAACACTAAGTACGACGAGAATGACAAGCTGATCCGGGAAGTGAAAGTGATCACCCTGAAGTCCAAG
CTGGTGTCCGATTTCCGGAAGGATTTCCAGTTTTACAAAGTGCGCGAGATCAACAACTACCACCACGCCC
ACGACGCCTACCTGAACGCCGTCGTGGGAACCGCCCTGATCAAAAAGTACCCTAAGCTGGAAAGCGAGTT
CGTGTACGGCGACTACAAGGTGTACGACGTGCGGAAGATGATCGCCAAGAGCGAGCAGGAAATCGGCAAG
GCTACCGCCAAGTACTTCTTCTACAGCAACATCATGAACTTTTTCAAGACCGAGATTACCCTGGCCAACG
GCGAGATCCGGAAGCGGCCTCTGATCGAGACAAACGGCGAAACCGGGGAGATCGTGTGGGATAAGGGCCG
GGATTTTGCCACCGTGCGGAAAGTGCTGAGCATGCCCCAAGTGAATATCGTGAAAAAGACCGAGGTGCAG
ACAGGCGGCTTCAGCAAAGAGTCTATCCTGCCCAAGAGGAACAGCGATAAGCTGATCGCCAGAAAGAAGG
ACTGGGACCCTAAGAAGTACGGCGGCTTCGACAGCCCCACCGTGGCCTATTCTGTGCTGGTGGTGGCCAA
AGTGGAAAAGGGCAAGTCCAAGAAACTGAAGAGTGTGAAAGAGCTGCTGGGGATCACCATCATGGAAAGA
AGCAGCTTCGAGAAGAATCCCATCGACTTTCTGGAAGCCAAGGGCTACAAAGAAGTGAAAAAGGACCTGA
TCATCAAGCTGCCTAAGTACTCCCTGTTCGAGCTGGAAAACGGCCGGAAGAGAATGCTGGCCTCTGCCGG
CGAACTGCAGAAGGGAAACGAACTGGCCCTGCCCTCCAAATATGTGAACTTCCTGTACCTGGCCAGCCAC
TATGAGAAGCTGAAGGGCTCCCCCGAGGATAATGAGCAGAAACAGCTGTTTGTGGAACAGCACAAGCACT
ACCTGGACGAGATCATCGAGCAGATCAGCGAGTTCTCCAAGAGAGTGATCCTGGCCGACGCTAATCTGGA
CAAAGTGCTGTCCGCCTACAACAAGCACCGGGATAAGCCCATCAGAGAGCAGGCCGAGAATATCATCCAC
CTGTTTACCCTGACCAATCTGGGAGCCCCTGCCGCCTTCAAGTACTTTGACACCACCATCGACCGGAAGA
GGTACACCAGCACCAAAGAGGTGCTGGACGCCACCCTGATCCACCAGAGCATCACCGGCCTGTACGAGAC
ACGGATCGACCTGTCTCAGCTGGGAGGCGACAAAAGGCCGGCGGCCACGAAAAAGGCCGGCCAGGCAAAA
AAGAAAAAGGAATTCGGCAGTGGAGAGGGCAGAGGAAGTCTGCTAACATGCGGTGACGTCGAGGAGAATC
CTGGCCCAATGACCGAGTACAAGCCCACGGTGCGCCTCGCCACCCGCGACGACGTCCCCAGGGCCGTACG
CACCCTCGCCGCCGCGTTCGCCGACTACCCCGCCACGCGCCACACCGTCGATCCGGACCGCCACATCGAG
CGGGTCACCGAGCTGCAAGAACTCTTCCTCACGCGCGTCGGGCTCGACATCGGCAAGGTGTGGGTCGCGG
ACGACGGCGCCGCGGTGGCGGTCTGGACCACGCCGGAGAGCGTCGAAGCGGGGGCGGTGTTCGCCGAGAT
CGGCCCGCGCATGGCCGAGTTGAGCGGTTCCCGGCTGGCCGCGCAGCAACAGATGGAAGGCCTCCTGGCG
CCGCACCGGCCCAAGGAGCCCGCGTGGTTCCTGGCCACCGTCGGAGTCTCGCCCGACCACCAGGGCAAGG
GTCTGGGCAGCGCCGTCGTGCTCCCCGGAGTGGAGGCGGCCGAGCGCGCCGGGGTGCCCGCCTTCCTGGA
GACCTCCGCGCCCCGCAACCTCCCCTTCTACGAGCGGCTCGGCTTCACCGTCACCGCCGACGTCGAGGTG
CCCGAAGGACCGCGCACCTGGTGCATGACCCGCAAGCCCGGTGCCTGAGAATTCTAACTAGAGCTCGCTG
ATCAGCCTCGACTGTGCCTTCTAGTTGCCAGCCATCTGTTGTTTGCCCCTCCCCCGTGCCTTCCTTGACC
CTGGAAGGTGCCACTCCCACTGTCCTTTCCTAATAAAATGAGGAAATTGCATCGCATTGTCTGAGTAGGT
GTCATTCTATTCTGGGGGGTGGGGTGGGGCAGGACAGCAAGGGGGAGGATTGGGAAGAGAATAGCAGGCA
TGCTGGGGAGCGGCCGCAGGAACCCCTAGTGATGGAGTTGGCCACTCCCTCTCTGCGCGCTCGCTCGCTC
ACTGAGGCCGGGCGACCAAAGGTCGCCCGACGCCCGGGCTTTGCCCGGGCGGCCTCAGTGAGCGAGCGAG
CGCGCAGCTGCCTGCAGGGGCGCCTGATGCGGTATTTTCTCCTTACGCATCTGTGCGGTATTTCACACCG
CATA
[95 nt withheld, positions 6655-6749]
T
[46 nt withheld, positions 6751-6796]
C
[141 nt withheld, positions 6798-6938]
CCTTTGACGTTGGAGTCCACGTTCTTT
[37 nt withheld, positions 6966-7002]
ACTCTATCTCGGGCTATTCTTTTGATTTATAAGGGATTTTGCCGATTTCGGTCTATTGGTTAAAAAATGA
GCTGATTTAACAAAAATTTAACGCGAATTTTAACAAAATATTAACGTTTACAATTTTATGGTGCACTCTC
AGTACAATCTGCTCTGATGCCGCATAGTTAAGCCAGCCCCGACACCCGCCAACACCCGCTGACGCGCCCT
GACGGGCTTGTCTGCTCCCGGCATCCGCTTACAGACAAGCTGTGACCGTCTCCGGGAGCTGCATGTGTCA
GAGGTTTTCACCGTCATCACCGAAACGCGCGAGACGAAAGGGCCTCGTGATACGCCTATTTTTATAGGTT
AATGTCATGATAATAATGGTTTCTTAGACGTCAGGTGGCACTTTTCGGGGAAATGTGCGCGGAACCCCTA
TTTGTTTATTTTTCTAAATACATTCAAATATGTATCCGCTCATGAGACAATAACCCTGATAAATGCTTCA
ATAATATTGAAAAAGGAAGAGTATGAGTATTCAACATTTCCGTGTCGCCCTTATTCCCTTTTTTGCGGCA
TTTTGCCTTCCTGTTTTTGCTCACCCAGAAACGCTGGTGAAAGTAAAAGATGCTGAAGATCAGTTGGGTG
CACGAGTGGGTTACATCGAACTGGATCTCAACAGCGGTAAGATCCTTGAGAGTTTTCGCCCCGAAGAACG
TTTTCCAATGATGAGCACTTTTAAAGTTCTGCTATGTGGCGCGGTATTATCCCGTATTGACGCCGGGCAA
GAGCAACTCGGTCGCCGCATACACTATTCTCAGAATGACTTGGTTGAGTACTCACCAGTCACAGAAAAGC
ATCTTACGGATGGCATGACAGTAAGAGAATTATGCAGTGCTGCCATAACCATGAGTGATAACACTGCGGC
CAACTTACTTCTGACAACGATCGGAGGACCGAAGGAGCTAACCGCTTTTTTGCACAACATGGGGGATCAT
GTAACTCGCCTTGATCGTTGGGAACCGGAGCTGAATGAAGCCATACCAAACGACGAGCGTGACACCACGA
TGCCTGTAGCAATGGCAACAACGTTGCGCAAACTATTAACTGGCGAACTACTTACTCTAGCTTCCCGGCA
ACAATTAATAGACTGGATGGAGGCGGATAAAGTTGCAGGACCACTTCTGCGCTCGGCCCTTCCGGCTGGC
TGGTTTATTGCTGATAAATCTGGAGCCGGTGAGCGTGGAAGCCGCGGTATCATTGCAGCACTGGGGCCAG
ATGGTAAGCCCTCCCGTATCGTAGTTATCTACACGACGGGGAGTCAGGCAACTATGGATGAACGAAATAG
ACAGATCGCTGAGATAGGTGCCTCACTGATTAAGCATTGGTAACTGTCAGACCAAGTTTACTCATATATA
CTTTAGATTGATTTAAAACTTCATTTTTAATTTAAAAGGATCTAGGTGAAGATCCTTTTTGATAATCTCA
TGACCAAAATCCCTTAACGTGAGTTTTCGTTCCACTGAGCGTCAGACCCCGTAGAAAAGATCAAAGGATC
TTCTTGAGATCCTTTTTTTCTGCGCGTAATCTGCTGCTTGCAAACAAAAAAACCACCGCTACCAGCGGTG
GTTTGTTTGCCGGATCAAGAGCTACCAACTCTTTTTCCGAAGGTAACTGGCTTCAGCAGAGCGCAGATAC
CAAATACTGTTCTTCTAGTGTAGCCGTAGTTAGGCCACCACTTCAAGAACTCTGTAGCACCGCCTACATA
CCTCGCTCTGCTAATCCTGTTACCAGTGGCTGCTGCCAGTGGCGATAAGTCGTGTCTTACCGGGTTGGAC
TCAAGACGATAGTTACCGGATAAGGCGCAGCGGTCGGGCTGAACGGGGGGTTCGTGCACACAGCCCAGCT
TGGAGCGAACGACCTACACCGAACTGAGATACCTACAGCGTGAGCTATGAGAAAGCGCCACGCTTCCCGA
AGGGAGAAAGGCGGACAGGTATCCGGTAAGCGGCAGGGTCGGAACAGGAGAGCGCACGAGGGAGCTTCCA
GGGGGAAACGCCTGGTATCTTTATAGTCCTGTCGGGTTTCGCCACCTCTGACTTGAGCGTCGATTTTTGT
GATGCTCGTCAGGGGGGCGGAGCCTATGGAAAAACGCCAGCAACGCGGCCTTTTTACGGTTCCTGGCCTT
TTGCTGGCCTTTTGCTCACATG
